Addgene plasmid #102318: pWP1_mHAL
Purpose: expression of mouse cDNA of HAL refractory to the guide in plasmid 4
Depositing lab: David Sabatini. Depositing organization: Whitehead Institute for Biomedical Research. Publication: Histidine catabolism is a major determinant of methotrexate sensitivity. Kanarek N, Keys HR, Cantor JR, Lewis CA, Chan SH, Kunchok T, Abu-Remaileh M, Freinkman E, Schweitzer LD, Sabatini DM. Nature. 2018 Jul 11. pii: 10.1038/s41586-018-0316-7. doi: 10.1038/s41586-018-0316-7. PubMed 29995852.
Backbone
  Vector backbone: pWP1
  Vector type: Lentiviral
Growth in bacteria
  Bacterial resistance: Ampicillin, 100 μg/mL
  Growth temperature: 37°C
  Growth strain: NEB Stable
  Copy number: Unknown
Gene/Insert
  Gene/Insert name: Hal
  Species: M. musculus (mouse)
  Insert size (bp): 1974
  Entrez Gene: Hal (a.k.a. Hsd, his, histidase)
  Promoter: EF1alpha
  Cloning method: Restriction Enzyme; 5′ cloning site PME1 (unknown if destroyed); 3′ cloning site PME1 (unknown if destroyed)
Terms and licenses: Academic/Nonprofit Terms; Industry Terms: Not Available to Industry
How to cite: pWP1_mHAL was a gift from David Sabatini (Addgene plasmid # 102318 ; http://n2t.net/addgene:102318 ; RRID:Addgene_102318)
