[The description below was written by a language model from this plasmid's Addgene catalogue record and pLannotate feature annotations shown in this document.]
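Description:
pWP1_mHAL is an HIV-1-based lentiviral transfer vector built on the pWP1 backbone for expressing mouse Hal (histidine ammonia-lyase, also called histidase) in mammalian cells. It is propagated in E. coli through a high-copy ColE1/pUC-type origin and selected with ampicillin via the β-lactamase gene. The region outside the viral cassette also carries vestiges of older vectors: fragments of tetracycline resistance, bom and rop, and an SV40 promoter-driven gpt segment followed by the SV40 small t intron and polyadenylation signal.

Between the truncated LTRs, the viral portion contains the Ψ packaging signal with a partial gag sequence, the Rev response element for Rev-dependent nuclear export of the genomic RNA, and a cPPT/CTS, which aids nuclear import of the reverse-transcribed genome. The human EF-1α promoter drives a bicistronic transcript. The roughly 2 kb Hal cDNA, cloned at a PmeI site, is followed by an EMCV IRES and EGFP, so transduced cells can be identified or sorted by green fluorescence. No mammalian drug-selection marker lies within the viral cassette. A WPRE downstream of EGFP enhances transcript expression, and a loxP site sits just upstream of the 3′ LTR. After reverse transcription such a site is typically copied to both ends of the provirus, in principle allowing Cre-mediated excision.

According to the record, the mouse cDNA is refractory to a CRISPR guide carried on a companion plasmid, which suits it to rescue or re-expression experiments in cells where endogenous HAL has been targeted. The associated study concerns histidine catabolism and methotrexate sensitivity. The depositor and repository sequences differ slightly in length and in how the EF-1α region is annotated, but show the same overall architecture.
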