Features (pLannotate 1.2.2; 37 found; start..end, strand, type, name):
      1..330     +  CDS            nef (fragment): NEF_HV1BR - Experimental evidence at protein level: Swiss-Prot protein existence level 1. Extracellular Nef protein targets CD4(+) T-lymphocytes for apoptosis by interacting with CXCR4 surface receptors (PubMed:14990729). From Human immunodeficiency virus type 1 group M subtype B (isolate BRU/LAI) (HIV-1).
    378..635     +  LTR            5' LTR (truncated): truncated 5' long terminal repeat (LTR) from HIV-1
    682..807     +  misc_feature   HIV-1 Ψ: packaging signal of human immunodeficiency virus type 1
    791..1154    +  CDS            HIV-1 gag (fragment): gag protein from human immunodeficiency virus 1; gag
   1300..1533    +  misc_feature   RRE: The Rev response element (RRE) of HIV-1 allows for Rev-dependent mRNA export from the nucleus to the cytoplasm.
   1910..2010    +  CDS            Rev (fragment): human immunodeficiency virus 1 (HIV-1) Rev protein; rev; enhances nuclear export of unspliced and incompletely spliced viral mRNAs
   2047..2113    +  CDS            small t antigen (fragment): SV40 (simian virus 40) small t antigen
   2139..2350    +  promoter       EF-1α core promoter: core promoter for human elongation factor EF-1α
   2351..2459    +  intron         EF-1α intron A (fragment): intron upstream of the start codon of human EF-1α
   3085..3288    +  intron         EF-1α intron A: truncated intron upstream of the start codon of human EF-1α
   3345..3462    +  misc_feature   cPPT/CTS: central polypurine tract and central termination sequence of HIV-1
   3507..5474    +  CDS            Hal: HUTH_MOUSE - Also known as Hsd, Huth. Experimental evidence at protein level: Swiss-Prot protein existence level 1. From Mus musculus (Mouse).
   5516..6067    +  misc_feature   IRES: internal ribosome entry site (IRES) of the encephalomyocarditis virus (EMCV)
   6070..6786    +  CDS            EGFP: EGFP is a basic (constitutively fluorescent) green fluorescent protein published in 1996, derived from Aequorea victoria. It is reported to be a rapidly-maturing weak dimer with moderate acid sensitivity.
   6787..6804    +  misc_feature   MCS (fragment): multiple cloning site
   6843..6885    +  misc_feature   MCS (fragment): pBluescript multiple cloning site
   6895..7483    +  misc_feature   WPRE: woodchuck hepatitis virus posttranscriptional regulatory element
   7502..7606    +  CDS            nef (fragment): NEF_HV1LA - Experimental evidence at protein level: Swiss-Prot protein existence level 1. Extracellular Nef protein targets CD4(+) T-lymphocytes for apoptosis by interacting with CXCR4 surface receptors. From Human immunodeficiency virus type 1 group M subtype B (isolate Lai) (HIV-1).
   7627..7660    +  protein_bind   loxP: Cre-mediated recombination occurs in the 8-bp core sequence (GCATACAT). Cre recombinase
   7680..7860    +  LTR            5' LTR (truncated): truncated 5' long terminal repeat (LTR) from HIV-1
   7885..7903    -  promoter       SP6 promoter: promoter for bacteriophage SP6 RNA polymerase
   8131..8410    +  CDS            TcR (fragment): tetracycline efflux protein; tet; confers resistance to tetracycline
   8411..8459    -  misc_feature   bom (fragment): basis of mobility region from pBR322
   8561..8596    -  CDS            rop (fragment): Rop protein, which maintains plasmids at low copy number; rop
   8691..8795    +  promoter       AmpR promoter: bla
   8796..9656    +  CDS            AmpR: β-lactamase; bla; confers resistance to ampicillin, carbenicillin, and related antibiotics
   9827..10415   +  rep_origin     ori: high-copy-number ColE1/pMB1/pBR322/pUC origin of replication
  10598..10654   +  CDS            lacI (fragment): lac repressor; lacI; The lac repressor binds to the lac operator to inhibit transcription in E. coli. This inhibition can be relieved by adding lactose or isopropyl-β-D-thiogalactopyranoside (IPTG).
  10661..10990   +  promoter       SV40 promoter: SV40 enhancer and early promoter
  11190..11309   +  CDS            gpt (fragment): XGPT_ECOLI - Also known as gpp, gxu. Experimental evidence at protein level: Swiss-Prot protein existence level 1. Purine salvage pathway enzyme that catalyzes the transfer of the ribosyl-5-phosphate group from 5-phospho-alpha-D-ribose 1- diphosphate (PRPP) to the N9 position of the 6-oxopurines guanine and xanthine to form the corresponding ribonucleotides GMP (guanosine 5'- monophosphate) and XMP (xanthosine 5'-monophosphate), with the release of PPi. To a lesser extent, also acts on hypoxanthine (PubMed:9100006, PubMed:3886014). Does not ribophosphorylate adenine (PubMed:3886014). From Esch
  11309..11644   +  CDS            gpt (fragment): XGPT_ECOLI - Also known as gpp, gxu. Experimental evidence at protein level: Swiss-Prot protein existence level 1. Purine salvage pathway enzyme that catalyzes the transfer of the ribosyl-5-phosphate group from 5-phospho-alpha-D-ribose 1- diphosphate (PRPP) to the N9 position of the 6-oxopurines guanine and xanthine to form the corresponding ribonucleotides GMP (guanosine 5'- monophosphate) and XMP (xanthosine 5'-monophosphate), with the release of PPi. To a lesser extent, also acts on hypoxanthine (PubMed:9100006, PubMed:3886014). Does not ribophosphorylate adenine (PubMed:3886014). From Esch
  11739..12044   +  CDS            frsA (fragment): FRSA_ECOLI - Also known as yafA. Experimental evidence at protein level: Swiss-Prot protein existence level 1. Catalyzes the hydrolysis of esters (PubMed:15808744). Displays esterase activity toward pNP-butyrate (PubMed:15808744). May stimulate mixed-acid fermentation by acting as a fermentation/respiration switch that down-regulates respiration and up- regulates fermentation rates (PubMed:15169777). From Escherichia coli (strain K12).
  12048..12122   +  CDS            small t antigen (fragment): SV40 (simian virus 40) small t antigen
  12124..12189   +  intron         small t intron: SV40 (simian virus 40) small t antigen intron
  12319..12339   +  CDS            SV40 NLS: nuclear localization signal of SV40 (simian virus 40) large T antigen
  12658..12741   +  CDS            large T antigen (fragment): large T antigen from SV40 (simian virus 40)
  12764..12898   +  polyA_signal   SV40 poly(A) signal: SV40 polyadenylation signal
>Addgene plasmid #102318 | pWP1_mHAL | depositor full sequence | sequence record 193229 | Full Sequence
TTGGAAGGGCTAATTCACTCCCAAAGAAGACAAGATATCCTTGATCTGTGGATCTACCACACACAAGGCT
ACTTCCCTGATTAGCAGAACTACACACCAGGGCCAGGGGTCAGATATCCACTGACCTTTGGATGGTGCTA
CAAGCTAGTACCAGTTGAGCCAGATAAGGTAGAAGAGGCCAATAAAGGAGAGAACACCAGCTTGTTACAC
CCTGTGAGCCTGCATGGGATGGATGACCCGGAGAGAGAAGTGTTAGAGTGGAGGTTTGACAGCCGCCTAG
CATTTCATCACGTGGCCCGAGAGCTGCATCCGGAGTACTTCAAGAACTGCTGATATCGAGCTTGCTACAA
GGGACTTTCCGCTGGGGACTTTCCAGGGAGGCGTGGCCTGGGCGGGACTGGGGAGTGGCGAGCCCTCAGA
TCCTGCATATAAGCAGCTGCTTTTTGCCTGTACTGGGTCTCTCTGGTTAGACCAGATCTGAGCCTGGGAG
CTCTCTGGCTAACTAGGGAACCCACTGCTTAAGCCTCAATAAAGCTTGCCTTGAGTGCTTCAAGTAGTGT
GTGCCCGTCTGTTGTGTGACTCTGGTAACTAGAGATCCCTCAGACCCTTTTAGTCAGTGTGGAAAATCTC
TAGCAGTGGCGCCCGAACAGGGACTTGAAAGCGAAAGGGAAACCAGAGGAGCTCTCTCGACGCAGGACTC
GGCTTGCTGAAGCGCGCACGGCAAGAGGCGAGGGGCGGCGACTGGTGAGTACGCCAAAAATTTTGACTAG
CGGAGGCTAGAAGGAGAGAGATGGGTGCGAGAGCGTCAGTATTAAGCGGGGGAGAATTAGATCGCGATGG
GAAAAAATTCGGTTAAGGCCAGGGGGAAAGAAAAAATATAAATTAAAACATATAGTATGGGCAAGCAGGG
AGCTAGAACGATTCGCAGTTAATCCTGGCCTGTTAGAAACATCAGAAGGCTGTAGACAAATACTGGGACA
GCTACAACCATCCCTTCAGACAGGATCAGAAGAACTTAGATCATTATATAATACAGTAGCAACCCTCTAT
TGTGTGCATCAAAGGATAGAGATAAAAGACACCAAGGAAGCTTTAGACAAGATAGAGGAAGAGCAAAACA
AAAGTAAGACCACCGCACAGCAAGCGGCCGCTGATCTTCAGACCTGGAGGAGGAGATATGAGGGACAATT
GGAGAAGTGAATTATATAAATATAAAGTAGTAAAAATTGAACCATTAGGAGTAGCACCCACCAAGGCAAA
GAGAAGAGTGGTGCAGAGAGAAAAAAGAGCAGTGGGAATAGGAGCTTTGTTCCTTGGGTTCTTGGGAGCA
GCAGGAAGCACTATGGGCGCAGCGTCAATGACGCTGACGGTACAGGCCAGACAATTATTGTCTGGTATAG
TGCAGCAGCAGAACAATTTGCTGAGGGCTATTGAGGCGCAACAGCATCTGTTGCAACTCACAGTCTGGGG
CATCAAGCAGCTCCAGGCAAGAATCCTGGCTGTGGAAAGATACCTAAAGGATCAACAGCTCCTGGGGATT
TGGGGTTGCTCTGGAAAACTCATTTGCACCACTGCTGTGCCTTGGAATGCTAGTTGGAGTAATAAATCTC
TGGAACAGATTTGGAATCACACGACCTGGATGGAGTGGGACAGAGAAATTAACAATTACACAAGCTTAAT
ACACTCCTTAATTGAAGAATCGCAAAACCAGCAAGAAAAGAATGAACAAGAATTATTGGAATTAGATAAA
TGGGCAAGTTTGTGGAATTGGTTTAACATAACAAATTGGCTGTGGTATATAAAATTATTCATAATGATAG
TAGGAGGCTTGGTAGGTTTAAGAATAGTTTTTGCTGTACTTTCTATAGTGAATAGAGTTAGGCAGGGATA
TTCACCATTATCGTTTCAGACCCACCTCCCAACCCCGAGGGGACCCGACAGGCCCGAAGGAATAGAAGAA
GAAGGTGGAGAGAGAGACAGAGACAGATCCATTCGATTAGTGAACGGATCTCGACGGTATCGATGTCGAC
GATAAGCTTTGCAAAGATGGATAAAGTTTTAAACAGAGAGGAATCTTTGCAGCTAATGGACCTTCTAGGT
CTTGAAAGGAGTGGGAATTGGCTCCGGTGCCCGTCAGTGGGCAGAGCGCACATCGCCCACAGTCCCCGAG
AAGTTGGGGGGAGGGGTCGGCAATTGAACCGGTGCCTAGAGAAGGTGGCGCGGGGTAAACTGGGAAAGTG
ATGTCGTGTACTGGCTCCGCCTTTTTCCCGAGGGTGGGGGAGAACCGTATATAAGTGCAGTAGTCGCCGT
GAACGTTCTTTTTCGCAACGGGTTTGCCGCCAGAACACAGGTAAGTGCCGTGTGTGGTTCCCGCGGGCCT
GGCCTCTTTACGGGTTATGGCCCTTGCGTGCCTTGAATTACTTCCACTGGCTGCAGTACGTGATTCTTGA
TCCCGAGCTTCGGGTTGGAAGTGGGTGGGAGAGTTCGAGGCCTTGCGCTTAAGGAGCCCCTTCGCCTCGT
GCTTGAGTTGAGGCCTGGCCTGGGCGCTGGGGCCGCCGCGTGCGAATCTGGTGGCACCTTCGCGCCTGTC
TCGCTGCTTTCGATAAGTCTCTAGCCATTTAAAATTTTTGATGACCTGCTGCGACGCTTTTTTTCTGGCA
AGATAGTCTTGTAAATGCGGGCCAAGATCTGCACACTGGTATTTCGGTTTTTGGGGCCGCGGGCGGCGAC
GGGGCCCGTGCGTCCCAGCGCACATGTTCGGCGAGGCGGGGCCTGCGAGCGCGGCCACCGAGAATCGGAC
GGGGGTAGTCTCAAGCTGGCCGGCCTGCTCTGGTGCCTGGCCTCGCGCCGCCGTGTATCGCCCCGCCCTG
GGCGGCAAGGCTGGCCCGGTCGGCACCAGTTGCGTGAGCGGAAAGATGGCCGCTTCCCGGCCCTGCTGCA
GGGAGCTCAAAATGGAGGACGCGGCGCTCGGGAGAGCGGGCGGGTGAGTCACCCACACAAAGGAAAAGGG
CCTTTCCGTCCTCAGCCGTCGCTTCATGTGACTCCACGGAGTACCGGGCGCCGTCCAGGCACCTCGATTA
GTTCTCGAGCTTTTGGAGTACGTCGTCTTTAGGTTGGGGGGAGGGGTTTTATGCGATGGAGTTTCCCCAC
ACTGAGTGGGTGGAGACTGAAGTTAGGCCAGCTTGGCACTTGATGTAATTCTCCTTGGAATTTGCCCTTT
TTGAGTTTGGATCTTGGTTCATTCTCAAGCCTCAGACAGTGGTTCAAAGTTTTTTTCTTCCATTTCAGGT
GTCGTGAGGAATTTCGACATTTAAATTTAATTAATCTCGACGGTATCGGTTAACTTTTAAAAGAAAAGGG
GGGATTGGGGGGTACAGTGCAGGGGAAAGAATAGTAGACATAATAGCAACAGACATACAAACTAAAGAAT
TACAAAAACAAATTACAAAAATTCAAAATTTTATCGATCACGAGACTAGCCTCGAGGTTTAAACCTCGAG
GCCACCATGCCTAGGTACACAGTGCACGTGCGTGGGGAATGGCTGGCGGTGCCCTGTCAGGATGGGAAGC
TCACTGTTGGCTGGCTGGGCCGTGAGGCTGTGCGACGCTACATGAAGAACAAACCGGACAATGGTGGCTT
CACTTCGGTGGATGAAGTGCAATTCCTTGTGCATCGGTGCAAGGGCCTGGGCCTGCTGGACAATGAGGAC
GAGCTGGAGGTGGCCTTAGAGGACAATGAGTTCGTAGAAGTGGTGATTGAAGGTGATGTGATGTCTCCTG
ATTTCATTCCGTCGCAGCCAGAAGGAGTTTTCCTATACAGCAAATACCGGGAGCCTGAAAAATACATTGC
CCTAGATGGGGACAGTCTGAGCACAGAGGATCTGGTCAACCTGGGCAAGGGACGTTACAAGATAAAGCTC
ACTTCAATTGCTGAGAAGAAAGTGCAGCAGTCCCGGGAGGTCATCGACAGCATCATCAAAGAAAGAACAG
TTGTTTATGGCATCACCACAGGTTTTGGAAAATTTGCTAGAACTGTAATCCCTGCCAATAAGCTACAGGA
GCTTCAAGTCAACTTAGTCCGTTCCCATTCTTCAGGTGTTGGGAAACCACTCAGTCCTGAGAGGTGTCGG
ATGCTCTTGGCTTTGAGGATCAACGTCTTAGCCAAAGGTTACAGTGGGATTTCCTTGGAGACGCTGAAAC
AAGTTATTGAAGCATTTAATGCCTCCTGCCTGTCCTATGTTCCAGAGAAAGGAACTGTGGGTGCCAGCGG
AGACCTTGCCCCACTCTCTCATCTTGCTCTGGGGCTCATCGGAGAAGGAAAGATGTGGTCCCCGAAGAGT
GGCTGGGCAGATGCTAAATATGTTCTAGAAGCCCATGGACTGAAACCAATTGTCTTGAAACCAAAAGAAG
GCCTGGCACTCATCAATGGGACACAGATGATCACTTCCCTGGGCTGTGAAGCCCTGGAGCGAGCCAGCGC
CATTGCCCGGCAAGCTGATATTGTGGCTGCCTTGACCCTGGAGGTGCTGAAGGGCACCACCAAAGCCTTC
GATACCGACATCCATGCTGTCCGACCTCACCGTGGGCAAATTGAAGTTGCTTTCCGATTCCGGTCCCTCC
TGGACTCGGATCACCACCCATCAGAAATCGCAGAAAGCCACAGGTTCTGCGATCGTGTTCAGGACGCGTA
CACCTTACGCTGCTGTCCACAGGTCCACGGTGTGGTGAACGACACAATAGCCTTTGTGAAGGACATCATC
ACTACAGAACTGAACAGCGCCACAGACAATCCTATGGTCTTTGCCAGTCGAGGGGAGACAATTTCAGGAG
GAAACTTCCATGGTGAATACCCAGCCAAAGCCCTGGACTATTTGGCCATTGGTGTCCATGAACTTGCGGC
AATTAGTGAAAGAAGAATCGAAAGGCTGTGTAATCCTTCCCTCAGCGAGCTGCCTGCCTTCCTGGTGGCT
GAAGGAGGTCTCAATTCTGGGTTCATGATAGCCCACTGCACCGCAGCAGCCCTGGTGTCTGAGAGCAAGG
CTCTGTGCCACCCTTCATCTGTGGACTCACTCTCGACCAGTGCTGCTACAGAAGACCACGTCTCCATGGG
AGGATGGGCAGCCAGGAAAGCCCTCAGGGTCGTCGAGCACGTGGAACAAGTGCTAGCCATTGAGCTTCTC
GCGGCCTGCCAGGGTATAGAGTTTCTGCGCCCCCTGAAAACAACCACTCCGCTGGAGAAGGTGTACGACC
TGGTGCGCTCCGTAGTAAGGCCCTGGATAAAAGATCGCTTCATGGCCCCGGACATTGAGGCAGCACACAG
GTTGCTTCTTGACCAAAAGGTTTGGGAGGTTGCCGCACCGTACATCGAGAAATACAGAATGGAGCACATT
CCGGAATCCAGACCGCTTTCTCCAACAGCGTTTTCACTAGAATCTCTCCGAAAGAACTCAGCCACAATCC
CAGAGTCTGACGAGTTTAAACTACGGGCTGCAGGAATTCCGCCCCCCCCCCCCTAACGTTACTGGCCGAA
GCCGCTTGGAATAAGGCCGGTGTGCGTTTGTCTATATGTTATTTTCCACCATATTGCCGTCTTTTGGCAA
TGTGAGGGCCCGGAAACCTGGCCCTGTCTTCTTGACGAGCATTCCTAGGGGTCTTTCCCCTCTCGCCAAA
GGAATGCAAGGTCTGTTGAATGTCGTGAAGGAAGCAGTTCCTCTGGAAGCTTCTTGAAGACAAACAACGT
CTGTAGCGACCCTTTGCAGGCAGCGGAACCCCCCACCTGGCGACAGGTGCCTCTGCGGCCAAAAGCCACG
TGTATAAGATACACCTGCAAAGGCGGCACAACCCCAGTGCCACGTTGTGAGTTGGATAGTTGTGGAAAGA
GTCAAATGGCTCTCCTCAAGCGTATTCAACAAGGGGCTGAAGGATGCCCAGAAGGTACCCCATTGTATGG
GATCTGATCTGGGGCCTCGGTGCACATGCTTTACATGTGTTTAGTCGAGGTTAAAAAACGTCTAGGCCCC
CCGAACCACGGGGACGTGGTTTTCCTTTGAAAAACACGATGATAATACCATGGTGAGCAAGGGCGAGGAG
CTGTTCACCGGGGTGGTGCCCATCCTGGTCGAGCTGGACGGCGACGTAAACGGCCACAAGTTCAGCGTGT
CCGGCGAGGGCGAGGGCGATGCCACCTACGGCAAGCTGACCCTGAAGTTCATCTGCACCACCGGCAAGCT
GCCCGTGCCCTGGCCCACCCTCGTGACCACCCTGACCTACGGCGTGCAGTGCTTCAGCCGCTACCCCGAC
CACATGAAGCAGCACGACTTCTTCAAGTCCGCCATGCCCGAAGGCTACGTCCAGGAGCGCACCATCTTCT
TCAAGGACGACGGCAACTACAAGACCCGCGCCGAGGTGAAGTTCGAGGGCGACACCCTGGTGAACCGCAT
CGAGCTGAAGGGCATCGACTTCAAGGAGGACGGCAACATCCTGGGGCACAAGCTGGAGTACAACTACAAC
AGCCACAACGTCTATATCATGGCCGACAAGCAGAAGAACGGCATCAAGGTGAACTTCAAGATCCGCCACA
ACATCGAGGACGGCAGCGTGCAGCTCGCCGACCACTACCAGCAGAACACCCCCATCGGCGACGGCCCCGT
GCTGCTGCCCGACAACCACTACCTGAGCACCCAGTCCGCCCTGAGCAAAGACCCCAACGAGAAGCGCGAT
CACATGGTCCTGCTGGAGTTCGTGACCGCCGCCGGGATCACTCTCGGCATGGACGAGCTGTACAAGTCCG
GACTCAGATCTCGACTAGCTAGTAGCTAGCTAGCTAGTCGAGCTCAAGCTTCGAATTCGATATCAAGCTT
ATCGCGATACCGTCGACCTCGAGGGAATTCCGATAATCAACCTCTGGATTACAAAATTTGTGAAAGATTG
ACTGGTATTCTTAACTATGTTGCTCCTTTTACGCTATGTGGATACGCTGCTTTAATGCCTTTGTATCATG
CTATTGCTTCCCGTATGGCTTTCATTTTCTCCTCCTTGTATAAATCCTGGTTGCTGTCTCTTTATGAGGA
GTTGTGGCCCGTTGTCAGGCAACGTGGCGTGGTGTGCACTGTGTTTGCTGACGCAACCCCCACTGGTTGG
GGCATTGCCACCACCTGTCAGCTCCTTTCCGGGACTTTCGCTTTCCCCCTCCCTATTGCCACGGCGGAAC
TCATCGCCGCCTGCCTTGCCCGCTGCTGGACAGGGGCTCGGCTGTTGGGCACTGACAATTCCGTGGTGTT
GTCGGGGAAGCTGACGTCCTTTCCATGGCTGCTCGCCTGTGTTGCCACCTGGATTCTGCGCGGGACGTCC
TTCTGCTACGTCCCTTCGGCCCTCAATCCAGCGGACCTTCCTTCCCGCGGCCTGCTGCCGGCTCTGCGGC
CTCTTCCGCGTCTTCGCCTTCGCCCTCAGACGAGTCGGATCTCCCTTTGGGCCGCCTCCCCGCATCGGGA
ATTCGAGCTCGGTACCTTTAAGACCAATGACTTACAAGGCAGCTGTAGATCTTAGCCACTTTTTAAAAGA
AAAGGGGGGACTGGAAGGGCTAATTCACTCCCAACGAAGACAAGATGGGATCAATTCACCATGGGAATAA
CTTCGTATAGCATACATTATACGAAGTTATGCTGCTTTTTGCTTGTACTGGGTCTCTCTGGTTAGACCAG
ATCTGAGCCTGGGAGCTCTCTGGCTAACTAGGGAACCCACTGCTTAAGCCTCAATAAAGCTTGCCTTGAG
TGCTTCAAGTAGTGTGTGCCCGTCTGTTGTGTGACTCTGGTAACTAGAGATCCCTCAGACCCTTTTAGTC
AGTGTGGAAAATCTCTAGCAGCATCTAGAATTAATTCCGTGTATTCTATAGTGTCACCTAAATCGTATGT
GTATGATACATAAGGTTATGTATTAATTGTAGCCGCGTTCTAACGACAATATGTACAAGCCTAATTGTGT
AGCATCTGGCTTACTGAAGCAGACCCTATCATCTCTCTCGTAAACTGCCGTCAGAGTCGGTTTGGTTGGA
CGAACCTTCTGAGTTTCTGGTAACGCCGTCCCGCACCCGGAAATGGTCAGCGAACCAATCAGCAGGGTCA
TCGCTAGCCAGATCCTCTACGCCGGACGCATCGTGGCCGGCATCACCGGCGCCACAGGTGCGGTTGCTGG
CGCCTATATCGCCGACATCACCGATGGGGAAGATCGGGCTCGCCACTTCGGGCTCATGAGCGCTTGTTTC
GGCGTGGGTATGGTGGCAGGCCCCGTGGCCGGGGGACTGTTGGGCGCCATCTCCTTGCATGCACCATTCC
TTGCGGCGGCGGTGCTCAACGGCCTCAACCTACTACTGGGCTGCTTCCTAATGCAGGAGTCGCATAAGGG
AGAGCGTCGAATGGTGCACTCTCAGTACAATCTGCTCTGATGCCGCATAGTTAAGCCAGCCCCGACACCC
GCCAACACCCGCTGACGCGCCCTGACGGGCTTGTCTGCTCCCGGCATCCGCTTACAGACAAGCTGTGACC
GTCTCCGGGAGCTGCATGTGTCAGAGGTTTTCACCGTCATCACCGAAACGCGCGAGACGAAAGGGCCTCG
TGATACGCCTATTTTTATAGGTTAATGTCATGATAATAATGGTTTCTTAGACGTCAGGTGGCACTTTTCG
GGGAAATGTGCGCGGAACCCCTATTTGTTTATTTTTCTAAATACATTCAAATATGTATCCGCTCATGAGA
CAATAACCCTGATAAATGCTTCAATAATATTGAAAAAGGAAGAGTATGAGTATTCAACATTTCCGTGTCG
CCCTTATTCCCTTTTTTGCGGCATTTTGCCTTCCTGTTTTTGCTCACCCAGAAACGCTGGTGAAAGTAAA
AGATGCTGAAGATCAGTTGGGTGCACGAGTGGGTTACATCGAACTGGATCTCAACAGCGGTAAGATCCTT
GAGAGTTTTCGCCCCGAAGAACGTTTTCCAATGATGAGCACTTTTAAAGTTCTGCTATGTGGCGCGGTAT
TATCCCGTATTGACGCCGGGCAAGAGCAACTCGGTCGCCGCATACACTATTCTCAGAATGACTTGGTTGA
GTACTCACCAGTCACAGAAAAGCATCTTACGGATGGCATGACAGTAAGAGAATTATGCAGTGCTGCCATA
ACCATGAGTGATAACACTGCGGCCAACTTACTTCTGACAACGATCGGAGGACCGAAGGAGCTAACCGCTT
TTTTGCACAACATGGGGGATCATGTAACTCGCCTTGATCGTTGGGAACCGGAGCTGAATGAAGCCATACC
AAACGACGAGCGTGACACCACGATGCCTGTAGCAATGGCAACAACGTTGCGCAAACTATTAACTGGCGAA
CTACTTACTCTAGCTTCCCGGCAACAATTAATAGACTGGATGGAGGCGGATAAAGTTGCAGGACCACTTC
TGCGCTCGGCCCTTCCGGCTGGCTGGTTTATTGCTGATAAATCTGGAGCCGGTGAGCGTGGGTCTCGCGG
TATCATTGCAGCACTGGGGCCAGATGGTAAGCCCTCCCGTATCGTAGTTATCTACACGACGGGGAGTCAG
GCAACTATGGATGAACGAAATAGACAGATCGCTGAGATAGGTGCCTCACTGATTAAGCATTGGTAACTGT
CAGACCAAGTTTACTCATATATACTTTAGATTGATTTAAAACTTCATTTTTAATTTAAAAGGATCTAGGT
GAAGATCCTTTTTGATAATCTCATGACCAAAATCCCTTAACGTGAGTTTTCGTTCCACTGAGCGTCAGAC
CCCGTAGAAAAGATCAAAGGATCTTCTTGAGATCCTTTTTTTCTGCGCGTAATCTGCTGCTTGCAAACAA
AAAAACCACCGCTACCAGCGGTGGTTTGTTTGCCGGATCAAGAGCTACCAACTCTTTTTCCGAAGGTAAC
TGGCTTCAGCAGAGCGCAGATACCAAATACTGTCCTTCTAGTGTAGCCGTAGTTAGGCCACCACTTCAAG
AACTCTGTAGCACCGCCTACATACCTCGCTCTGCTAATCCTGTTACCAGTGGCTGCTGCCAGTGGCGATA
AGTCGTGTCTTACCGGGTTGGACTCAAGACGATAGTTACCGGATAAGGCGCAGCGGTCGGGCTGAACGGG
GGGTTCGTGCACACAGCCCAGCTTGGAGCGAACGACCTACACCGAACTGAGATACCTACAGCGTGAGCAT
TGAGAAAGCGCCACGCTTCCCGAAGGGAGAAAGGCGGACAGGTATCCGGTAAGCGGCAGGGTCGGAACAG
GAGAGCGCACGAGGGAGCTTCCAGGGGGAAACGCCTGGTATCTTTATAGTCCTGTCGGGTTTCGCCACCT
CTGACTTGAGCGTCGATTTTTGTGATGCTCGTCAGGGGGGCGGAGCCTATGGAAAAACGCCAGCAACGCG
GCCTTTTTACGGTTCCTGGCCTTTTGCTGGCCTTTTGCTCACATGTTCTTTCCTGCGTTATCCCCTGATT
CTGTGGATAACCGTATTACCGCCTTTGAGTGAGCTGATACCGCTCGCCGCAGCCGAACGACCGAGCGCAG
CGAGTCAGTGAGCGAGGAAGCGGAAGAGCGCCCAATACGCAAACCGCCTCTCCCCGCGCGTTGGCCGATT
CATTAATGCAGCTGTGGAATGTGTGTCAGTTAGGGTGTGGAAAGTCCCCAGGCTCCCCAGCAGGCAGAAG
TATGCAAAGCATGCATCTCAATTAGTCAGCAACCAGGTGTGGAAAGTCCCCAGGCTCCCCAGCAGGCAGA
AGTATGCAAAGCATGCATCTCAATTAGTCAGCAACCATAGTCCCGCCCCTAACTCCGCCCATCCCGCCCC
TAACTCCGCCCAGTTCCGCCCATTCTCCGCCCCATGGCTGACTAATTTTTTTTATTTATGCAGAGGCCGA
GGCCGCCTCGGCCTCTGAGCTATTCCAGAAGTAGTGAGGAGGCTTTTTTGGAGGCCTAGGCTTTTGCAAA
AAGCTTGGACACAAGACAGGCTTGCGAGATATGTTTGAGAATACCACTTTATCCCGCGTCAGGGAGAGGC
AGTGCGTAAAAAGACGCGGACTCATGTGAAATACTGGTTTTTAGTGCGCCAGATCTCTATAATCTCGCGC
AACCTATTTTCCCCTCGAACACTTTTTAAGCCGTAGATAAACAGGCTGGGACACTTCACATGAGCGAAAA
ATACATCGTCACCTGGGACATGTTGCAGATCCATGCACGTAAACTCGCAAGCCGACTGATGCCTTCTGAA
CAATGGAAAGGCATTATTGCCGTAAGCCGTGGCGGTCTGTACCGGGTGCGTTACTGGCGCGTGAACTGGG
TATTCGTCATGTCGATACCGTTTGTATTTCCAGCTACGATCACGACAACCAGCGCGAGCTTAAAGTGCTG
AAACGCGCAGAAGGCGATGGCGAAGGCTTCATCGTTATTGATGACCTGGTGGATACCGGTGGTACTGCGG
TTGCGATTCGTGAAATGTATCCAAAAGCGCACTTTGTCACCATCTTCGCAAAACCGGCTGGTCGTCCGCT
GGTTGATGACTATGTTGTTGATATCCCGCAAGATACCTGGATTGAACAGCCGTGGGATATGGGCGTCGTA
TTCGTCCCGCCAATCTCCGGTCGCTAATCTTTTCAACGCCTGGCACTGCCGGGCGTTGTTCTTTTTAACT
TCAGGCGGGTTACAATAGTTTCCAGTAAGTATTCTGGAGGCTGCATCCATGACACAGGCAAACCTGAGCG
AAACCCTGTTCAAACCCCGCTTTAAACATCCTGAAACCTCGACGCTAGTCCGCCGCTTTAATCACGGCGC
ACAACCGCCTGTGCAGTCGGCCCTTGATGGTAAAACCATCCCTCACTGGTATCGCATGATTAACCGTCTG
ATGTGGATCTGGCGCGGCATTGACCCACGCGAAATCCTCGACGTCCAGGCACGTATTGTGATGAGCGATG
CCGAACGTACCGACGATGATTTATACGATACGGTGATTGGCTACCGTGGCGGCAACTGGATTTATGAGTG
GGCCCCGGATCTTTGTGAAGGAACCTTACTTCTGTGGTGTGACATAATTGGACAAACTACCTACAGAGAT
TTAAAGCTCTAAGGTAAATATAAAATTTTTAAGTGTATAATGTGTTAAACTACTGATTCTAATTGTTTGT
GTATTTTAGATTCCAACCTATGGAACTGATGAATGGGAGCAGTGGTGGAATGCCTTTAATGAGGAAAACC
TGTTTTGCTCAGAAGAAATGCCATCTAGTGATGATGAGGCTACTGCTGACTCTCAACATTCTACTCCTCC
AAAAAAGAAGAGAAAGGTAGAAGACCCCAAGGACTTTCCTTCAGAATTGCTAAGTTTTTTGAGTCATGCT
GTGTTTAGTAATAGAACTCTTGCTTGCTTTGCTATTTACACCACAAAGGAAAAAGCTGCACTGCTATACA
AGAAAATTATGGAAAAATATTCTGTAACCTTTATAAGTAGGCATAACAGTTATAATCATAACATACTGTT
TTTTCTTACTCCACACAGGCATAGAGTGTCTGCTATTAATAACTATGCTCAAAAATTGTGTACCTTTAGC
TTTTTAATTTGTAAAGGGGTTAATAAGGAATATTTGATGTATAGTGCCTTGACTAGAGATCATAATCAGC
CATACCACATTTGTAGAGGTTTTACTTGCTTTAAAAAACCTCCCACACCTCCCCCTGAACCTGAAACATA
AAATGAATGCAATTGTTGTTGTTAACTTGTTTATTGCAGCTTATAATGGTTACAAATAAAGCAATAGCAT
CACAAATTTCACAAATAAAGCATTTTTTTCACTGCATTCTAGTTGTGGTTTGTCCAAACTCATCAATGTA
TCTTATCATGTCTGGATCAACTGGATAACTCAAGCTAACCAAAATCATCCCAAACTTCCCACCCCATACC
CTATTACCACTGCCAATTACCTAGTGGTTTCATTTACTCTAAACCTGTGATTCCTCTGAATTATTTTCAT
TTTAAAGAAATTGTATTTGTTAAATATGTACTACAAACTTAGTAG
