Features (pLannotate 1.2.2; 35 found; start..end, strand, type, name):
    130..459     +  CDS            nef (fragment): NEF_HV1BR - Experimental evidence at protein level: Swiss-Prot protein existence level 1. Extracellular Nef protein targets CD4(+) T-lymphocytes for apoptosis by interacting with CXCR4 surface receptors (PubMed:14990729). From Human immunodeficiency virus type 1 group M subtype B (isolate BRU/LAI) (HIV-1).
    507..764     +  LTR            5' LTR (truncated): truncated 5' long terminal repeat (LTR) from HIV-1
    811..936     +  misc_feature   HIV-1 Ψ: packaging signal of human immunodeficiency virus type 1
    920..1283    +  CDS            HIV-1 gag (fragment): gag protein from human immunodeficiency virus 1; gag
   1429..1662    +  misc_feature   RRE: The Rev response element (RRE) of HIV-1 allows for Rev-dependent mRNA export from the nucleus to the cytoplasm.
   2039..2139    +  CDS            Rev (fragment): human immunodeficiency virus 1 (HIV-1) Rev protein; rev; enhances nuclear export of unspliced and incompletely spliced viral mRNAs
   2201..2267    +  CDS            small t antigen (fragment): SV40 (simian virus 40) small t antigen
   2274..3452    +  promoter       EF-1α promoter: strong constitutive promoter for human elongation factor EF-1α
   3500..3617    +  misc_feature   cPPT/CTS: central polypurine tract and central termination sequence of HIV-1
   3658..5628    +  CDS            Hal: HUTH_MOUSE - Also known as Hsd, Huth. Experimental evidence at protein level: Swiss-Prot protein existence level 1. From Mus musculus (Mouse).
   5670..6221    +  misc_feature   IRES: internal ribosome entry site (IRES) of the encephalomyocarditis virus (EMCV)
   6224..6940    +  CDS            EGFP: EGFP is a basic (constitutively fluorescent) green fluorescent protein published in 1996, derived from Aequorea victoria. It is reported to be a rapidly-maturing weak dimer with moderate acid sensitivity.
   6941..6958    +  misc_feature   MCS (fragment): multiple cloning site
   6997..7039    +  misc_feature   MCS (fragment): pBluescript multiple cloning site
   7049..7637    +  misc_feature   WPRE: woodchuck hepatitis virus posttranscriptional regulatory element
   7656..7760    +  CDS            nef (fragment): NEF_HV1LA - Experimental evidence at protein level: Swiss-Prot protein existence level 1. Extracellular Nef protein targets CD4(+) T-lymphocytes for apoptosis by interacting with CXCR4 surface receptors. From Human immunodeficiency virus type 1 group M subtype B (isolate Lai) (HIV-1).
   7781..7814    +  protein_bind   loxP: Cre-mediated recombination occurs in the 8-bp core sequence (GCATACAT). Cre recombinase
   7834..8014    +  LTR            5' LTR (truncated): truncated 5' long terminal repeat (LTR) from HIV-1
   8039..8057    -  promoter       SP6 promoter: promoter for bacteriophage SP6 RNA polymerase
   8285..8564    +  CDS            TcR (fragment): tetracycline efflux protein; tet; confers resistance to tetracycline
   8565..8613    -  misc_feature   bom (fragment): basis of mobility region from pBR322
   8715..8750    -  CDS            rop (fragment): Rop protein, which maintains plasmids at low copy number; rop
   8845..8949    +  promoter       AmpR promoter: bla
   8950..9810    +  CDS            AmpR: β-lactamase; bla; confers resistance to ampicillin, carbenicillin, and related antibiotics
   9981..10569   +  rep_origin     ori: high-copy-number ColE1/pMB1/pBR322/pUC origin of replication
  10752..10808   +  CDS            lacI (fragment): lac repressor; lacI; The lac repressor binds to the lac operator to inhibit transcription in E. coli. This inhibition can be relieved by adding lactose or isopropyl-β-D-thiogalactopyranoside (IPTG).
  10815..11144   +  promoter       SV40 promoter: SV40 enhancer and early promoter
  11344..11463   +  CDS            gpt (fragment): XGPT_ECOLI - Also known as gpp, gxu. Experimental evidence at protein level: Swiss-Prot protein existence level 1. Purine salvage pathway enzyme that catalyzes the transfer of the ribosyl-5-phosphate group from 5-phospho-alpha-D-ribose 1- diphosphate (PRPP) to the N9 position of the 6-oxopurines guanine and xanthine to form the corresponding ribonucleotides GMP (guanosine 5'- monophosphate) and XMP (xanthosine 5'-monophosphate), with the release of PPi. To a lesser extent, also acts on hypoxanthine (PubMed:9100006, PubMed:3886014). Does not ribophosphorylate adenine (PubMed:3886014). From Esch
  11463..11798   +  CDS            gpt (fragment): XGPT_ECOLI - Also known as gpp, gxu. Experimental evidence at protein level: Swiss-Prot protein existence level 1. Purine salvage pathway enzyme that catalyzes the transfer of the ribosyl-5-phosphate group from 5-phospho-alpha-D-ribose 1- diphosphate (PRPP) to the N9 position of the 6-oxopurines guanine and xanthine to form the corresponding ribonucleotides GMP (guanosine 5'- monophosphate) and XMP (xanthosine 5'-monophosphate), with the release of PPi. To a lesser extent, also acts on hypoxanthine (PubMed:9100006, PubMed:3886014). Does not ribophosphorylate adenine (PubMed:3886014). From Esch
  11893..12198   +  CDS            frsA (fragment): FRSA_ECOLI - Also known as yafA. Experimental evidence at protein level: Swiss-Prot protein existence level 1. Catalyzes the hydrolysis of esters (PubMed:15808744). Displays esterase activity toward pNP-butyrate (PubMed:15808744). May stimulate mixed-acid fermentation by acting as a fermentation/respiration switch that down-regulates respiration and up- regulates fermentation rates (PubMed:15169777). From Escherichia coli (strain K12).
  12202..12276   +  CDS            small t antigen (fragment): SV40 (simian virus 40) small t antigen
  12278..12343   +  intron         small t intron: SV40 (simian virus 40) small t antigen intron
  12473..12493   +  CDS            SV40 NLS: nuclear localization signal of SV40 (simian virus 40) large T antigen
  12812..12895   +  CDS            large T antigen (fragment): large T antigen from SV40 (simian virus 40)
  12918..13052   +  polyA_signal   SV40 poly(A) signal: SV40 polyadenylation signal
>Addgene plasmid #102318 | pWP1_mHAL | addgene full sequence | sequence record 203995 | Addgene NGS Result
TTCCCACCCCATACCCTATTACCACTGCCAATTACCTGTGGTTTCATTTACTCTAAACCTGTGATTCCTC
TGAATTATTTTCATTTTAAAGAAATTGTATTTGTTAAATATGTACTACAAACTTAGTAGTTGGAAGGGCT
AATTCACTCCCAAAGAAGACAAGATATCCTTGATCTGTGGATCTACCACACACAAGGCTACTTCCCTGAT
TAGCAGAACTACACACCAGGGCCAGGGGTCAGATATCCACTGACCTTTGGATGGTGCTACAAGCTAGTAC
CAGTTGAGCCAGATAAGGTAGAAGAGGCCAATAAAGGAGAGAACACCAGCTTGTTACACCCTGTGAGCCT
GCATGGGATGGATGACCCGGAGAGAGAAGTGTTAGAGTGGAGGTTTGACAGCCGCCTAGCATTTCATCAC
GTGGCCCGAGAGCTGCATCCGGAGTACTTCAAGAACTGCTGATATCGAGCTTGCTACAAGGGACTTTCCG
CTGGGGACTTTCCAGGGAGGCGTGGCCTGGGCGGGACTGGGGAGTGGCGAGCCCTCAGATCCTGCATATA
AGCAGCTGCTTTTTGCCTGTACTGGGTCTCTCTGGTTAGACCAGATCTGAGCCTGGGAGCTCTCTGGCTA
ACTAGGGAACCCACTGCTTAAGCCTCAATAAAGCTTGCCTTGAGTGCTTCAAGTAGTGTGTGCCCGTCTG
TTGTGTGACTCTGGTAACTAGAGATCCCTCAGACCCTTTTAGTCAGTGTGGAAAATCTCTAGCAGTGGCG
CCCGAACAGGGACTTGAAAGCGAAAGGGAAACCAGAGGAGCTCTCTCGACGCAGGACTCGGCTTGCTGAA
GCGCGCACGGCAAGAGGCGAGGGGCGGCGACTGGTGAGTACGCCAAAAATTTTGACTAGCGGAGGCTAGA
AGGAGAGAGATGGGTGCGAGAGCGTCAGTATTAAGCGGGGGAGAATTAGATCGCGATGGGAAAAAATTCG
GTTAAGGCCAGGGGGAAAGAAAAAATATAAATTAAAACATATAGTATGGGCAAGCAGGGAGCTAGAACGA
TTCGCAGTTAATCCTGGCCTGTTAGAAACATCAGAAGGCTGTAGACAAATACTGGGACAGCTACAACCAT
CCCTTCAGACAGGATCAGAAGAACTTAGATCATTATATAATACAGTAGCAACCCTCTATTGTGTGCATCA
AAGGATAGAGATAAAAGACACCAAGGAAGCTTTAGACAAGATAGAGGAAGAGCAAAACAAAAGTAAGACC
ACCGCACAGCAAGCGGCCGCTGATCTTCAGACCTGGAGGAGGAGATATGAGGGACAATTGGAGAAGTGAA
TTATATAAATATAAAGTAGTAAAAATTGAACCATTAGGAGTAGCACCCACCAAGGCAAAGAGAAGAGTGG
TGCAGAGAGAAAAAAGAGCAGTGGGAATAGGAGCTTTGTTCCTTGGGTTCTTGGGAGCAGCAGGAAGCAC
TATGGGCGCAGCGTCAATGACGCTGACGGTACAGGCCAGACAATTATTGTCTGGTATAGTGCAGCAGCAG
AACAATTTGCTGAGGGCTATTGAGGCGCAACAGCATCTGTTGCAACTCACAGTCTGGGGCATCAAGCAGC
TCCAGGCAAGAATCCTGGCTGTGGAAAGATACCTAAAGGATCAACAGCTCCTGGGGATTTGGGGTTGCTC
TGGAAAACTCATTTGCACCACTGCTGTGCCTTGGAATGCTAGTTGGAGTAATAAATCTCTGGAACAGATT
TGGAATCACACGACCTGGATGGAGTGGGACAGAGAAATTAACAATTACACAAGCTTAATACACTCCTTAA
TTGAAGAATCGCAAAACCAGCAAGAAAAGAATGAACAAGAATTATTGGAATTAGATAAATGGGCAAGTTT
GTGGAATTGGTTTAACATAACAAATTGGCTGTGGTATATAAAATTATTCATAATGATAGTAGGAGGCTTG
GTAGGTTTAAGAATAGTTTTTGCTGTACTTTCTATAGTGAATAGAGTTAGGCAGGGATATTCACCATTAT
CGTTTCAGACCCACCTCCCAACCCCGAGGGGACCCGACAGGCCCGAAGGAATAGAAGAAGAAGGTGGAGA
GAGAGACAGAGACAGATCCATTCGATTAGTGAACGGATCTCGACGGTATCGATCACGAGACTAGCCTCGA
CCATCGATGTCGACGATAAGCTTTGCAAAGATGGATAAAGTTTTAAACAGAGAGGAATCTTTGCAGCTAA
TGGACCTTCTAGGTCTTGAAAGGAGTGGGAATTGGCTCCGGTGCCCGTCAGTGGGCAGAGCGCACATCGC
CCACAGTCCCCGAGAAGTTGGGGGGAGGGGTCGGCAATTGAACCGGTGCCTAGAGAAGGTGGCGCGGGGT
AAACTGGGAAAGTGATGTCGTGTACTGGCTCCGCCTTTTTCCCGAGGGTGGGGGAGAACCGTATATAAGT
GCAGTAGTCGCCGTGAACGTTCTTTTTCGCAACGGGTTTGCCGCCAGAACACAGGTAAGTGCCGTGTGTG
GTTCCCGCGGGCCTGGCCTCTTTACGGGTTATGGCCCTTGCGTGCCTTGAATTACTTCCACCTGGCTGCA
GTACGTGATTCTTGATCCCGAGCTTCGGGTTGGAAGTGGGTGGGAGAGTTCGAGGCCTTGCGCTTAAGGA
GCCCCTTCGCCTCGTGCTTGAGTTGAGGCCTGGCCTGGGCGCTGGGGCCGCCGCGTGCGAATCTGGTGGC
ACCTTCGCGCCTGTCTCGCTGCTTTCGATAAGTCTCTAGCCATTTAAAATTTTTGATGACCTGCTGCGAC
GCTTTTTTTCTGGCAAGATAGTCTTGTAAATGCGGGCCAAGATCTGCACACTGGTATTTCGGTTTTTGGG
GCCGCGGGCGGCGACGGGGCCCGTGCGTCCCAGCGCACATGTTCGGCGAGGCGGGGCCTGCGAGCGCGGC
CACCGAGAATCGGACGGGGGTAGTCTCAAGCTGGCCGGCCTGCTCTGGTGCCTGGCCTCGCGCCGCCGTG
TATCGCCCCGCCCTGGGCGGCAAGGCTGGCCCGGTCGGCACCAGTTGCGTGAGCGGAAAGATGGCCGCTT
CCCGGCCCTGCTGCAGGGAGCTCAAAATGGAGGACGCGGCGCTCGGGAGAGCGGGCGGGTGAGTCACCCA
CACAAAGGAAAAGGGCCTTTCCGTCCTCAGCCGTCGCTTCATGTGACTCCACGGAGTACCGGGCGCCGTC
CAGGCACCTCGATTAGTTCTCGAGCTTTTGGAGTACGTCGTCTTTAGGTTGGGGGGAGGGGTTTTATGCG
ATGGAGTTTCCCCACACTGAGTGGGTGGAGACTGAAGTTAGGCCAGCTTGGCACTTGATGTAATTCTCCT
TGGAATTTGCCCTTTTTGAGTTTGGATCTTGGTTCATTCTCAAGCCTCAGACAGTGGTTCAAAGTTTTTT
TCTTCCATTTCAGGTGTCGTGAGGAATTTCGACATTTAAATTTAATTAATCTCGACGGTATCGGTTAACT
TTTAAAAGAAAAGGGGGGATTGGGGGGTACAGTGCAGGGGAAAGAATAGTAGACATAATAGCAACAGACA
TACAAACTAAAGAATTACAAAAACAAATTACAAAAATTCAAAATTTTATCGATCACGAGACTAGCCTCGA
GGTTTCTCGAGGCCACCATGCCTAGGTACACAGTGCACGTGCGTGGGGAATGGCTGGCGGTGCCCTGTCA
GGATGGGAAGCTCACTGTTGGCTGGCTGGGCCGTGAGGCTGTGCGACGCTACATGAAGAACAAACCGGAC
AATGGTGGCTTCACTTCGGTGGATGAAGTGCAATTCCTTGTGCATCGGTGCAAGGGCCTGGGCCTGCTGG
ACAATGAGGACGAGCTGGAGGTGGCCTTAGAGGACAATGAGTTCGTAGAAGTGGTGATTGAAGGTGATGT
GATGTCTCCTGATTTCATTCCGTCGCAGCCAGAAGGAGTTTTCCTATACAGCAAATACCGGGAGCCTGAA
AAATACATTGCCCTAGATGGGGACAGTCTGAGCACAGAGGATCTGGTCAACCTGGGCAAGGGACGTTACA
AGATAAAGCTCACTTCAATTGCTGAGAAGAAAGTGCAGCAGTCCCGGGAGGTCATCGACAGCATCATCAA
AGAAAGAACAGTTGTTTATGGCATCACCACAGGTTTTGGAAAATTTGCTAGAACTGTAATCCCTGCCAAT
AAGCTACAGGAGCTTCAAGTCAACTTAGTCCGTTCCCATTCTTCAGGTGTTGGGAAACCACTCAGTCCTG
AGAGGTGTCGGATGCTCTTGGCTTTGAGGATCAACGTCTTAGCCAAAGGTTACAGTGGGATTTCCTTGGA
GACGCTGAAACAAGTTATTGAAGCATTTAATGCCTCCTGCCTGTCCTATGTTCCAGAGAAAGGAACTGTG
GGTGCCAGCGGAGACCTTGCCCCACTCTCTCATCTTGCTCTGGGGCTCATCGGAGAAGGAAAGATGTGGT
CCCCGAAGAGTGGCTGGGCAGATGCTAAATATGTTCTAGAAGCCCATGGACTGAAACCAATTGTCTTGAA
ACCAAAAGAAGGCCTGGCACTCATCAATGGGACACAGATGATCACTTCCCTGGGCTGTGAAGCCCTGGAG
CGAGCCAGCGCCATTGCCCGGCAAGCTGATATTGTGGCTGCCTTGACCCTGGAGGTGCTGAAGGGCACCA
CCAAAGCCTTCGATACCGACATCCATGCTGTCCGACCTCACCGTGGGCAAATTGAAGTTGCTTTCCGATT
CCGGTCCCTCCTGGACTCGGATCACCACCCATCAGAAATCGCAGAAAGCCACAGGTTCTGCGATCGTGTT
CAGGACGCGTACACCTTACGCTGCTGTCCACAGGTCCACGGTGTGGTGAACGACACAATAGCCTTTGTGA
AGGACATCATCACTACAGAACTGAACAGCGCCACAGACAATCCTATGGTCTTTGCCAGTCGAGGGGAGAC
AATTTCAGGAGGAAACTTCCATGGTGAATACCCAGCCAAAGCCCTGGACTATTTGGCCATTGGTGTCCAT
GAACTTGCGGCAATTAGTGAAAGAAGAATCGAAAGGCTGTGTAATCCTTCCCTCAGCGAGCTGCCTGCCT
TCCTGGTGGCTGAAGGAGGTCTCAATTCTGGGTTCATGATAGCCCACTGCACCGCAGCAGCCCTGGTGTC
TGAGAGCAAGGCTCTGTGCCACCCTTCATCTGTGGACTCACTCTCGACCAGTGCTGCTACAGAAGACCAC
GTCTCCATGGGAGGATGGGCAGCCAGGAAAGCCCTCAGGGTCGTCGAGCACGTGGAACAAGTGCTAGCCA
TTGAGCTTCTCGCGGCCTGCCAGGGTATAGAGTTTCTGCGCCCCCTGAAAACAACCACTCCGCTGGAGAA
GGTGTACGACCTGGTGCGCTCCGTAGTAAGGCCCTGGATAAAAGATCGCTTCATGGCCCCGGACATTGAG
GCAGCACACAGGTTGCTTCTTGACCAAAAGGTTTGGGAGGTTGCCGCACCGTACATCGAGAAATACAGAA
TGGAGCACATTCCGGAATCCAGACCGCTTTCTCCAACAGCGTTTTCACTAGAATCTCTCCGAAAGAACTC
AGCCACAATCCCAGAGTCTGACGATCTTTAAAAACTACGGGCTGCAGGAATTCCGCCCCCCCCCCCCTAA
CGTTACTGGCCGAAGCCGCTTGGAATAAGGCCGGTGTGCGTTTGTCTATATGTTATTTTCCACCATATTG
CCGTCTTTTGGCAATGTGAGGGCCCGGAAACCTGGCCCTGTCTTCTTGACGAGCATTCCTAGGGGTCTTT
CCCCTCTCGCCAAAGGAATGCAAGGTCTGTTGAATGTCGTGAAGGAAGCAGTTCCTCTGGAAGCTTCTTG
AAGACAAACAACGTCTGTAGCGACCCTTTGCAGGCAGCGGAACCCCCCACCTGGCGACAGGTGCCTCTGC
GGCCAAAAGCCACGTGTATAAGATACACCTGCAAAGGCGGCACAACCCCAGTGCCACGTTGTGAGTTGGA
TAGTTGTGGAAAGAGTCAAATGGCTCTCCTCAAGCGTATTCAACAAGGGGCTGAAGGATGCCCAGAAGGT
ACCCCATTGTATGGGATCTGATCTGGGGCCTCGGTGCACATGCTTTACATGTGTTTAGTCGAGGTTAAAA
AACGTCTAGGCCCCCCGAACCACGGGGACGTGGTTTTCCTTTGAAAAACACGATGATAATACCATGGTGA
GCAAGGGCGAGGAGCTGTTCACCGGGGTGGTGCCCATCCTGGTCGAGCTGGACGGCGACGTAAACGGCCA
CAAGTTCAGCGTGTCCGGCGAGGGCGAGGGCGATGCCACCTACGGCAAGCTGACCCTGAAGTTCATCTGC
ACCACCGGCAAGCTGCCCGTGCCCTGGCCCACCCTCGTGACCACCCTGACCTACGGCGTGCAGTGCTTCA
GCCGCTACCCCGACCACATGAAGCAGCACGACTTCTTCAAGTCCGCCATGCCCGAAGGCTACGTCCAGGA
GCGCACCATCTTCTTCAAGGACGACGGCAACTACAAGACCCGCGCCGAGGTGAAGTTCGAGGGCGACACC
CTGGTGAACCGCATCGAGCTGAAGGGCATCGACTTCAAGGAGGACGGCAACATCCTGGGGCACAAGCTGG
AGTACAACTACAACAGCCACAACGTCTATATCATGGCCGACAAGCAGAAGAACGGCATCAAGGTGAACTT
CAAGATCCGCCACAACATCGAGGACGGCAGCGTGCAGCTCGCCGACCACTACCAGCAGAACACCCCCATC
GGCGACGGCCCCGTGCTGCTGCCCGACAACCACTACCTGAGCACCCAGTCCGCCCTGAGCAAAGACCCCA
ACGAGAAGCGCGATCACATGGTCCTGCTGGAGTTCGTGACCGCCGCCGGGATCACTCTCGGCATGGACGA
GCTGTACAAGTCCGGACTCAGATCTCGACTAGCTAGTAGCTAGCTAGCTAGTCGAGCTCAAGCTTCGAAT
TCGATATCAAGCTTATCGCGATACCGTCGACCTCGAGGGAATTCCGATAATCAACCTCTGGATTACAAAA
TTTGTGAAAGATTGACTGGTATTCTTAACTATGTTGCTCCTTTTACGCTATGTGGATACGCTGCTTTAAT
GCCTTTGTATCATGCTATTGCTTCCCGTATGGCTTTCATTTTCTCCTCCTTGTATAAATCCTGGTTGCTG
TCTCTTTATGAGGAGTTGTGGCCCGTTGTCAGGCAACGTGGCGTGGTGTGCACTGTGTTTGCTGACGCAA
CCCCCACTGGTTGGGGCATTGCCACCACCTGTCAGCTCCTTTCCGGGACTTTCGCTTTCCCCCTCCCTAT
TGCCACGGCGGAACTCATCGCCGCCTGCCTTGCCCGCTGCTGGACAGGGGCTCGGCTGTTGGGCACTGAC
AATTCCGTGGTGTTGTCGGGGAAGCTGACGTCCTTTCCATGGCTGCTCGCCTGTGTTGCCACCTGGATTC
TGCGCGGGACGTCCTTCTGCTACGTCCCTTCGGCCCTCAATCCAGCGGACCTTCCTTCCCGCGGCCTGCT
GCCGGCTCTGCGGCCTCTTCCGCGTCTTCGCCTTCGCCCTCAGACGAGTCGGATCTCCCTTTGGGCCGCC
TCCCCGCATCGGGAATTCGAGCTCGGTACCTTTAAGACCAATGACTTACAAGGCAGCTGTAGATCTTAGC
CACTTTTTAAAAGAAAAGGGGGGACTGGAAGGGCTAATTCACTCCCAACGAAGACAAGATGGGATCAATT
CACCATGGGAATAACTTCGTATAGCATACATTATACGAAGTTATGCTGCTTTTTGCTTGTACTGGGTCTC
TCTGGTTAGACCAGATCTGAGCCTGGGAGCTCTCTGGCTAACTAGGGAACCCACTGCTTAAGCCTCAATA
AAGCTTGCCTTGAGTGCTTCAAGTAGTGTGTGCCCGTCTGTTGTGTGACTCTGGTAACTAGAGATCCCTC
AGACCCTTTTAGTCAGTGTGGAAAATCTCTAGCAGCATCTAGAATTAATTCCGTGTATTCTATAGTGTCA
CCTAAATCGTATGTGTATGATACATAAGGTTATGTATTAATTGTAGCCGCGTTCTAACGACAATATGTAC
AAGCCTAATTGTGTAGCATCTGGCTTACTGAAGCAGACCCTATCATCTCTCTCGTAAACTGCCGTCAGAG
TCGGTTTGGTTGGACGAACCTTCTGAGTTTCTGGTAACGCCGTCCCGCACCCGGAAATGGTCAGCGAACC
AATCAGCAGGGTCATCGCTAGCCAGATCCTCTACGCCGGACGCATCGTGGCCGGCATCACCGGCGCCACA
GGTGCGGTTGCTGGCGCCTATATCGCCGACATCACCGATGGGGAAGATCGGGCTCGCCACTTCGGGCTCA
TGAGCGCTTGTTTCGGCGTGGGTATGGTGGCAGGCCCCGTGGCCGGGGGACTGTTGGGCGCCATCTCCTT
GCATGCACCATTCCTTGCGGCGGCGGTGCTCAACGGCCTCAACCTACTACTGGGCTGCTTCCTAATGCAG
GAGTCGCATAAGGGAGAGCGTCGAATGGTGCACTCTCAGTACAATCTGCTCTGATGCCGCATAGTTAAGC
CAGCCCCGACACCCGCCAACACCCGCTGACGCGCCCTGACGGGCTTGTCTGCTCCCGGCATCCGCTTACA
GACAAGCTGTGACCGTCTCCGGGAGCTGCATGTGTCAGAGGTTTTCACCGTCATCACCGAAACGCGCGAG
ACGAAAGGGCCTCGTGATACGCCTATTTTTATAGGTTAATGTCATGATAATAATGGTTTCTTAGACGTCA
GGTGGCACTTTTCGGGGAAATGTGCGCGGAACCCCTATTTGTTTATTTTTCTAAATACATTCAAATATGT
ATCCGCTCATGAGACAATAACCCTGATAAATGCTTCAATAATATTGAAAAAGGAAGAGTATGAGTATTCA
ACATTTCCGTGTCGCCCTTATTCCCTTTTTTGCGGCATTTTGCCTTCCTGTTTTTGCTCACCCAGAAACG
CTGGTGAAAGTAAAAGATGCTGAAGATCAGTTGGGTGCACGAGTGGGTTACATCGAACTGGATCTCAACA
GCGGTAAGATCCTTGAGAGTTTTCGCCCCGAAGAACGTTTTCCAATGATGAGCACTTTTAAAGTTCTGCT
ATGTGGCGCGGTATTATCCCGTATTGACGCCGGGCAAGAGCAACTCGGTCGCCGCATACACTATTCTCAG
AATGACTTGGTTGAGTACTCACCAGTCACAGAAAAGCATCTTACGGATGGCATGACAGTAAGAGAATTAT
GCAGTGCTGCCATAACCATGAGTGATAACACTGCGGCCAACTTACTTCTGACAACGATCGGAGGACCGAA
GGAGCTAACCGCTTTTTTGCACAACATGGGGGATCATGTAACTCGCCTTGATCGTTGGGAACCGGAGCTG
AATGAAGCCATACCAAACGACGAGCGTGACACCACGATGCCTGTAGCAATGGCAACAACGTTGCGCAAAC
TATTAACTGGCGAACTACTTACTCTAGCTTCCCGGCAACAATTAATAGACTGGATGGAGGCGGATAAAGT
TGCAGGACCACTTCTGCGCTCGGCCCTTCCGGCTGGCTGGTTTATTGCTGATAAATCTGGAGCCGGTGAG
CGTGGGTCTCGCGGTATCATTGCAGCACTGGGGCCAGATGGTAAGCCCTCCCGTATCGTAGTTATCTACA
CGACGGGGAGTCAGGCAACTATGGATGAACGAAATAGACAGATCGCTGAGATAGGTGCCTCACTGATTAA
GCATTGGTAACTGTCAGACCAAGTTTACTCATATATACTTTAGATTGATTTAAAACTTCATTTTTAATTT
AAAAGGATCTAGGTGAAGATCCTTTTTGATAATCTCATGACCAAAATCCCTTAACGTGAGTTTTCGTTCC
ACTGAGCGTCAGACCCCGTAGAAAAGATCAAAGGATCTTCTTGAGATCCTTTTTTTCTGCGCGTAATCTG
CTGCTTGCAAACAAAAAAACCACCGCTACCAGCGGTGGTTTGTTTGCCGGATCAAGAGCTACCAACTCTT
TTTCCGAAGGTAACTGGCTTCAGCAGAGCGCAGATACCAAATACTGTTCTTCTAGTGTAGCCGTAGTTAG
GCCACCACTTCAAGAACTCTGTAGCACCGCCTACATACCTCGCTCTGCTAATCCTGTTACCAGTGGCTGC
TGCCAGTGGCGATAAGTCGTGTCTTACCGGGTTGGACTCAAGACGATAGTTACCGGATAAGGCGCAGCGG
TCGGGCTGAACGGGGGGTTCGTGCACACAGCCCAGCTTGGAGCGAACGACCTACACCGAACTGAGATACC
TACAGCGTGAGCTATGAGAAAGCGCCACGCTTCCCGAAGGGAGAAAGGCGGACAGGTATCCGGTAAGCGG
CAGGGTCGGAACAGGAGAGCGCACGAGGGAGCTTCCAGGGGGAAACGCCTGGTATCTTTATAGTCCTGTC
GGGTTTCGCCACCTCTGACTTGAGCGTCGATTTTTGTGATGCTCGTCAGGGGGGCGGAGCCTATGGAAAA
ACGCCAGCAACGCGGCCTTTTTACGGTTCCTGGCCTTTTGCTGGCCTTTTGCTCACATGTTCTTTCCTGC
GTTATCCCCTGATTCTGTGGATAACCGTATTACCGCCTTTGAGTGAGCTGATACCGCTCGCCGCAGCCGA
ACGACCGAGCGCAGCGAGTCAGTGAGCGAGGAAGCGGAAGAGCGCCCAATACGCAAACCGCCTCTCCCCG
CGCGTTGGCCGATTCATTAATGCAGCTGTGGAATGTGTGTCAGTTAGGGTGTGGAAAGTCCCCAGGCTCC
CCAGCAGGCAGAAGTATGCAAAGCATGCATCTCAATTAGTCAGCAACCAGGTGTGGAAAGTCCCCAGGCT
CCCCAGCAGGCAGAAGTATGCAAAGCATGCATCTCAATTAGTCAGCAACCATAGTCCCGCCCCTAACTCC
GCCCATCCCGCCCCTAACTCCGCCCAGTTCCGCCCATTCTCCGCCCCATGGCTGACTAATTTTTTTTATT
TATGCAGAGGCCGAGGCCGCCTCGGCCTCTGAGCTATTCCAGAAGTAGTGAGGAGGCTTTTTTGGAGGCC
TAGGCTTTTGCAAAAAGCTTGGACACAAGACAGGCTTGCGAGATATGTTTGAGAATACCACTTTATCCCG
CGTCAGGGAGAGGCAGTGCGTAAAAAGACGCGGACTCATGTGAAATACTGGTTTTTAGTGCGCCAGATCT
CTATAATCTCGCGCAACCTATTTTCCCCTCGAACACTTTTTAAGCCGTAGATAAACAGGCTGGGACACTT
CACATGAGCGAAAAATACATCGTCACCTGGGACATGTTGCAGATCCATGCACGTAAACTCGCAAGCCGAC
TGATGCCTTCTGAACAATGGAAAGGCATTATTGCCGTAAGCCGTGGCGGTCTGTACCGGGTGCGTTACTG
GCGCGTGAACTGGGTATTCGTCATGTCGATACCGTTTGTATTTCCAGCTACGATCACGACAACCAGCGCG
AGCTTAAAGTGCTGAAACGCGCAGAAGGCGATGGCGAAGGCTTCATCGTTATTGATGACCTGGTGGATAC
CGGTGGTACTGCGGTTGCGATTCGTGAAATGTATCCAAAAGCGCACTTTGTCACCATCTTCGCAAAACCG
GCTGGTCGTCCGCTGGTTGATGACTATGTTGTTGATATCCCGCAAGATACCTGGATTGAACAGCCGTGGG
ATATGGGCGTCGTATTCGTCCCGCCAATCTCCGGTCGCTAATCTTTTCAACGCCTGGCACTGCCGGGCGT
TGTTCTTTTTAACTTCAGGCGGGTTACAATAGTTTCCAGTAAGTATTCTGGAGGCTGCATCCATGACACA
GGCAAACCTGAGCGAAACCCTGTTCAAACCCCGCTTTAAACATCCTGAAACCTCGACGCTAGTCCGCCGC
TTTAATCACGGCGCACAACCGCCTGTGCAGTCGGCCCTTGATGGTAAAACCATCCCTCACTGGTATCGCA
TGATTAACCGTCTGATGTGGATCTGGCGCGGCATTGACCCACGCGAAATCCTCGACGTCCAGGCACGTAT
TGTGATGAGCGATGCCGAACGTACCGACGATGATTTATACGATACGGTGATTGGCTACCGTGGCGGCAAC
TGGATTTATGAGTGGGCCCCGGATCTTTGTGAAGGAACCTTACTTCTGTGGTGTGACATAATTGGACAAA
CTACCTACAGAGATTTAAAGCTCTAAGGTAAATATAAAATTTTTAAGTGTATAATGTGTTAAACTACTGA
TTCTAATTGTTTGTGTATTTTAGATTCCAACCTATGGAACTGATGAATGGGAGCAGTGGTGGAATGCCTT
TAATGAGGAAAACCTGTTTTGCTCAGAAGAAATGCCATCTAGTGATGATGAGGCTACTGCTGACTCTCAA
CATTCTACTCCTCCAAAAAAGAAGAGAAAGGTAGAAGACCCCAAGGACTTTCCTTCAGAATTGCTAAGTT
TTTTGAGTCATGCTGTGTTTAGTAATAGAACTCTTGCTTGCTTTGCTATTTACACCACAAAGGAAAAAGC
TGCACTGCTATACAAGAAAATTATGGAAAAATATTCTGTAACCTTTATAAGTAGGCATAACAGTTATAAT
CATAACATACTGTTTTTTCTTACTCCACACAGGCATAGAGTGTCTGCTATTAATAACTATGCTCAAAAAT
TGTGTACCTTTAGCTTTTTAATTTGTAAAGGGGTTAATAAGGAATATTTGATGTATAGTGCCTTGACTAG
AGATCATAATCAGCCATACCACATTTGTAGAGGTTTTACTTGCTTTAAAAAACCTCCCACACCTCCCCCT
GAACCTGAAACATAAAATGAATGCAATTGTTGTTGTTAACTTGTTTATTGCAGCTTATAATGGTTACAAA
TAAAGCAATAGCATCACAAATTTCACAAATAAAGCATTTTTTTCACTGCATTCTAGTTGTGGTTTGTCCA
AACTCATCAATGTATCTTATCATGTCTGGATCAACTGGATAACTCAAGCTAACCAAAATCATCCCAAAC
