>Addgene plasmid #102318 | pWP1_mHAL | depositor partial sequence | sequence record 193230 | sequence from a reveres IRES primer
CANTGGGANNCAGANGATCANTNNNNGGNNNNGAAGCCNGAGCGANCAGNNNNTNNCNGNAGCTGATNNT
NNGNTGCCTTGNCCCTGNNGNGCTGAANGNCACCACCAAAGCCTTCGATACCGACNNCCATGCTGTCCGA
CNTCACCGTGGGCAAATTGAAGTTGCTTTCCGATTCNGGTCCNTNCTGGACTCGGATCACCACCCATCAG
AAATCGCAGAAAGCCACAGGTTCTGCGATCGTGTTCAGGACGCGTACACCTTACGCTGCTGTCCACAGGN
NACGGTGTGGTGAACGACACAATAGCCTTTGTGAAGGACATCATCACTACAGAACTGAACAGCGCCACAG
ACAATCCTATGGTCTTTGCCAGTCGAGGGGAGACAATTTCAGGAGGAAACTTCCATGGTGAATACCCAGC
CAAAGCCCTGGACTATTTGGCCATTGGTGTCCATGAACTTGCGGCAATTAGTGAAAGAAGAATCGAAAGG
CTGTGTAATCCTTCCCTCAGCGAGCTGCCTGCCTTCCTGGTGGCTGAAGGAGGTCTCAATTCTGGGTTCA
TGATAGCCCACTGCACCGCAGCAGCCCTGGTGTCTGAGAGCAAGGCTCTGTGCCACCCTTCATCTGTGGA
CTCACTCTCGACCAGTGCTGCTACAGAAGACCACGTCTCCATGGGAGGATGGGCAGCCAGGAAAGCCCTC
AGGGTCGTCGAGCACGTGGAACAAGTGCTAGCCATTGAGCTTCTCGCGGCCTGCCAGGGTATAGAGTTTC
TGCGCCCCCTGAAAACAACCACTCCGCTGGAGAAGGTGTACGACCTGGTGCGCTCCGTAGTAAGGCCCTG
GATAAAAGATCGCTTCATGGCCCCGGACATTGAGGCAGCACACAGGTTGCTTCTTGACCAAAAGGTTTGG
GAGGTTGCCGCACCGTACATCGAGAAATACAGAATGGAGCACATTCCGGAATCCAGACCGCTTTCTCCAA
CAGCGTTTTCACTAGAATCTCTCCGAAAGAACTCAGCCACAATCCCAGAGTCTGACGATCTTTAAAAACT
ACGGGCTGCAGGAATTC
